>Addgene plasmid #116667 | pHAGE-RET-G533D | addgene full sequence | sequence record 252966 | Addgene NGS Result
TGGAAGGGCTAATTCACTCCCAAAGAAGACAAGATATCCTTGATCTGTGGATCTACCACACACAAGGCTA
CTTCCCTGATTAGCAGAACTACACACCAGGGCCAGGGGTCAGATATCCACTGACCTTTGGATGGTGCTAC
AAGCTAGTACCAGTTGAGCCAGATAAGGTAGAAGAGGCCAATAAAGGAGAGAACACCAGCTTGTTACACC
CTGTGAGCCTGCATGGGATGGATGACCCGGAGAGAGAAGTGTTAGAGTGGAGGTTTGACAGCCGCCTAGC
ATTTCATCACGTGGCCCGAGAGCTGCATCCGGAGTACTTCAAGAACTGCTGATATCGAGCTTGCTACAAG
GGACTTTCCGCTGGGGACTTTCCAGGGAGGCGTGGCCTGGGCGGGACTGGGGAGTGGCGAGCCCTCAGAT
CCTGCATATAAGCAGCTGCTTTTTGCCTGTACTGGGTCTCTCTGGTTAGACCAGATCTGAGCCTGGGAGC
TCTCTGGCTAACTAGGGAACCCACTGCTTAAGCCTCAATAAAGCTTGCCTTGAGTGCTTCAAGTAGTGTG
TGCCCGTCTGTTGTGTGACTCTGGTAACTAGAGATCCCTCAGACCCTTTTAGTCAGTGTGGAAAATCTCT
AGCAGTGGCGCCCGAACAGGGACTTGAAAGCGAAAGGGAAACCAGAGGAGCTCTCTCGACGCAGGACTCG
GCTTGCTGAAGCGCGCACGGCAAGAGGCGAGGGGCGGCGACTGGTGAGTACGCCAAAAATTTTGACTAGC
GGAGGCTAGAAGGAGAGAGATGGGTGCGAGAGCGTCAGTATTAAGCGGGGGAGAATTAGATCGCGATGGG
AAAAAATTCGGTTAAGGCCAGGGGGAAAGAAAAAATATAAATTAAAACATATAGTATGGGCAAGCAGGGA
GCTAGAACGATTCGCAGTTAATCCTGGCCTGTTAGAAACATCAGAAGGCTGTAGACAAATACTGGGACAG
CTACAACCATCCCTTCAGACAGGATCAGAAGAACTTAGATCATTATATAATACAGTAGCAACCCTCTATT
GTGTGCATCAAAGGATAGAGATAAAAGACACCAAGGAAGCTTTAGACAAGATAGAGGAAGAGCAAAACAA
AAGTAAGACCACCGCACAGCAAGCGGCCGGCCGCTGATCTTCAGACCTGGAGGAGGAGATATGAGGGACA
ATTGGAGAAGTGAATTATATAAATATAAAGTAGTAAAAATTGAACCATTAGGAGTAGCACCCACCAAGGC
AAAGAGAAGAGTGGTGCAGAGAGAAAAAAGAGCAGTGGGAATAGGAGCTTTGTTCCTTGGGTTCTTGGGA
GCAGCAGGAAGCACTATGGGCGCAGCGTCAATGACGCTGACGGTACAGGCCAGACAATTATTGTCTGGTA
TAGTGCAGCAGCAGAACAATTTGCTGAGGGCTATTGAGGCGCAACAGCATCTGTTGCAACTCACAGTCTG
GGGCATCAAGCAGCTCCAGGCAAGAATCCTGGCTGTGGAAAGATACCTAAAGGATCAACAGCTCCTGGGG
ATTTGGGGTTGCTCTGGAAAACTCATTTGCACCACTGCTGTGCCTTGGAATGCTAGTTGGAGTAATAAAT
CTCTGGAACAGATTTGGAATCACACGACCTGGATGGAGTGGGACAGAGAAATTAACAATTACACAAGCTT
AATACACTCCTTAATTGAAGAATCGCAAAACCAGCAAGAAAAGAATGAACAAGAATTATTGGAATTAGAT
AAATGGGCAAGTTTGTGGAATTGGTTTAACATAACAAATTGGCTGTGGTATATAAAATTATTCATAATGA
TAGTAGGAGGCTTGGTAGGTTTAAGAATAGTTTTTGCTGTACTTTCTATAGTGAATAGAGTTAGGCAGGG
ATATTCACCATTATCGTTTCAGACCCACCTCCCAACCCCGAGGGGACCCGACAGGCCCGAAGGAATAGAA
GAAGAAGGTGGAGAGAGAGACAGAGACAGATCCATTCGATTAGTGAACGGATCTCGACGGTATCGCCGAA
TTCACAAATGGCAGTATTCATCCACAATTTTAAAAGAAAAGGGGGGATTGGGGGGTACAGTGCAGGGGAA
AGAATAGTAGACATAATAGCAACAGACATACAAACTAAAGAATTACAAAAACAAATTACAAAAATTCAAA
ATTTTCGGGTTTATTACAGGGACAGCAGAGATCCAGTTTGGACTAGTCGTGAGGCTCCGGTGCCCGTCAG
TGGGCAGAGCGCACATCGCCCACAGTCCCCGAGAAGTTGGGGGGAGGGGTCGGCAATTGAACCGGTGCCT
AGAGAAGGTGGCGCGGGGTAAACTGGGAAAGTGATGTCGTGTACTGGCTCCGCCTTTTTCCCGAGGGTGG
GGGAGAACCGTATATAAGTGCAGTAGTCGCCGTGAACGTTCTTTTTCGCAACGGGTTTGCCGCCAGAACA
CAGGTAAGTGCCGTGTGTGGTTCCCGCGGGCCTGGCCTCTTTACGGGTTATGGCCCTTGCGTGCCTTGAA
TTACTTCCACCTGGCTGCAGTACGTGATTCTTGATCCCGAGCTTCGGGTTGGAAGTGGGTGGGAGAGTTC
GAGGCCTTGCGCTTAAGGAGCCCCTTCGCCTCGTGCTTGAGTTGAGGCCTGGCCTGGGCGCTGGGGCCGC
CGCGTGCGAATCTGGTGGCACCTTCGCGCCTGTCTCGCTGCTTTCGATAAGTCTCTAGCCATTTAAAATT
TTTGATGACCTGCTGCGACGCTTTTTTTCTGGCAAGATAGTCTTGTAAATGCGGGCCAAGATCTGCACAC
TGGTATTTCGGTTTTTGGGGCCGCGGGCGGCGACGGGGCCCGTGCGTCCCAGCGCACATGTTCGGCGAGG
CGGGGCCTGCGAGCGCGGCCACCGAGAATCGGACGGGGGTAGTCTCAAGCTGGCCGGCCTGCTCTGGTGC
CTGGCCTCGCGCCGCCGTGTATCGCCCCGCCCTGGGCGGCAAGGCTGGCCCGGTCGGCACCAGTTGCGTG
AGCGGAAAGATGGCCGCTTCCCGGCCCTGCTGCAGGGAGCTCAAAATGGAGGACGCGGCGCTCGGGAGAG
CGGGCGGGTGAGTCACCCACACAAAGGAAAAGGGCCTTTCCGTCCTCAGCCGTCGCTTCATGTGACTCCA
CGGAGTACCGGGCGCCGTCCAGGCACCTCGATTAGTTCTCGAGCTTTTGGAGTACGTCGTCTTTAGGTTG
GGGGGAGGGGTTTTATGCGATGGAGTTTCCCCACACTGAGTGGGTGGAGACTGAAGTTAGGCCAGCTTGG
CACTTGATGTAATTCTCCTTGGAATTTGCCCTTTTTGAGTTTGGATCTTGGTTCATTCTCAAGCCTCAGA
CAGTGGTTCAAAGTTTTTTTCTTCCATTTCAGGTGTCGTGAAGCGGCCCTGCAGATATCAACAAGTTTGT
ACAAAAAAGCAGGCACCATGGCGAAGGCGACGTCCGGTGCCGCGGGGCTGCGTCTGCTGTTGCTGCTGCT
GCTGCCGCTGCTAGGCAAAGTGGCATTGGGCCTCTACTTCTCGAGGGATGCTTACTGGGAGAAGCTGTAT
GTGGACCAGGCGGCCGGCACGCCCTTGCTGTACGTCCATGCCCTGCGGGACGCCCCTGAGGAGGTGCCCA
GCTTCCGCCTGGGCCAGCATCTCTACGGCACGTACCGCACACGGCTGCATGAGAACAACTGGATCTGCAT
CCAGGAGGACACCGGCCTCCTCTACCTTAACCGGAGCCTGGACCATAGCTCCTGGGAGAAGCTCAGTGTC
CGCAACCGCGGCTTTCCCCTGCTCACCGTCTACCTCAAGGTCTTCCTGTCACCCACATCCCTTCGTGAGG
GCGAGTGCCAGTGGCCAGGCTGTGCCCGCGTATACTTCTCCTTCTTCAACACCTCCTTTCCAGCCTGCAG
CTCCCTCAAGCCCCGGGAGCTCTGCTTCCCAGAGACAAGGCCCTCCTTCCGCATTCGGGAGAACCGACCC
CCAGGCACCTTCCACCAGTTCCGCCTGCTGCCTGTGCAGTTCTTGTGCCCCAACATCAGCGTGGCCTACA
GGCTCCTGGAGGGTGAGGGTCTGCCCTTCCGCTGCGCCCCGGACAGCCTGGAGGTGAGCACGCGCTGGGC
CCTGGACCGCGAGCAGCGGGAGAAGTACGAGCTGGTGGCCGTGTGCACCGTGCACGCCGGCGCGCGCGAG
GAGGTGGTGATGGTGCCCTTCCCGGTGACCGTGTACGACGAGGACGACTCGGCGCCCACCTTCCCCGCGG
GCGTCGACACCGCCAGCGCCGTGGTGGAGTTCAAGCGGAAGGAGGACACCGTGGTGGCCACGCTGCGTGT
CTTCGATGCAGACGTGGTACCTGCATCAGGGGAGCTGGTGAGGCGGTACACAAGCACGCTGCTCCCCGGG
GACACCTGGGCCCAGCAGACCTTCCGGGTGGAACACTGGCCCAACGAGACCTCGGTCCAGGCCAACGGCA
GCTTCGTGCGGGCGACCGTACATGACTATAGGCTGGTTCTCAACCGGAACCTCTCCATCTCGGAGAACCG
CACCATGCAGCTGGCGGTGCTGGTCAATGACTCAGACTTCCAGGGCCCAGGAGCGGGCGTCCTCTTGCTC
CACTTCAACGTGTCGGTGCTGCCGGTCAGCCTGCACCTGCCCAGTACCTACTCCCTCTCCGTGAGCAGGA
GGGCTCGCCGATTTGCCCAGATCGGGAAAGTCTGTGTGGAAAACTGCCAGGCATTCAGTGGCATCAACGT
CCAGTACAAGCTGCATTCCTCTGGTGCCAACTGCAGCACGCTAGGGGTGGTCACCTCAGCCGAGGACACC
TCGGGGATCCTGTTTGTGAATGACACCAAGGCCCTGCGGCGGCCCAAGTGTGCCGAACTTCACTACATGG
TGGTGGCCACCGACCAGCAGACCTCTAGGCAGGCCCAGGCCCAGCTGCTTGTAACAGTGGAGGGGTCATA
TGTGGCCGAGGAGGCGGGCTGCCCCCTGTCCTGTGCAGTCAGCAAGAGACGGCTGGAGTGTGAGGAGTGT
GGCGACCTGGGCTCCCCAACAGGCAGGTGTGAGTGGAGGCAAGGAGATGGCAAAGGGATCACCAGGAACT
TCTCCACCTGCTCTCCCAGCACCAAGACCTGCCCCGACGGCCACTGCGATGTTGTGGAGACCCAAGACAT
CAACATTTGCCCTCAGGACTGCCTCCGGGGCAGCATTGTTGGGGGACACGAGCCTGGGGAGCCCCGGGGG
ATTAAAGCTGGCTATGGCACCTGCAACTGCTTCCCTGAGGAGGAGAAGTGCTTCTGCGAGCCCGAAGACA
TCCAGGATCCACTGTGCGACGAGCTGTGCCGCACGGTGATCGCAGCCGCTGTCCTCTTCTCCTTCATCGT
CTCGGTGCTGCTGTCTGCCTTCTGCATCCACTGCTACCACAAGTTTGCCCACAAGCCACCCATCTCCTCA
GCTGAGATGACCTTCCGGAGGCCCGCCCAGGCCTTCCCGGTCAGCTACTCCTCTTCCAGTGCCCGCCGGC
CCTCGCTGGACTCCATGGAGAACCAGGTCTCCGTGGATGCCTTCAAGATCCTGGAGGATCCAAAGTGGGA
ATTCCCTCGGAAGAACTTGGTTCTTGGAAAAACTCTAGGAGAAGGCGAATTTGGAAAAGTGGTCAAGGCA
ACGGCCTTCCATCTGAAAGGCAGAGCAGGGTACACCACGGTGGCCGTGAAGATGCTGAAAGAGAACGCCT
CCCCGAGTGAGCTTCGAGACCTGCTGTCAGAGTTCAACGTCCTGAAGCAGGTCAACCACCCACATGTCAT
CAAATTGTATGGGGCCTGCAGCCAGGATGGCCCGCTCCTCCTCATCGTGGAGTACGCCAAATACGGCTCC
CTGCGGGGCTTCCTCCGCGAGAGCCGCAAAGTGGGGCCTGGCTACCTGGGCAGTGGAGGCAGCCGCAACT
CCAGCTCCCTGGACCACCCGGATGAGCGGGCCCTCACCATGGGCGACCTCATCTCATTTGCCTGGCAGAT
CTCACAGGGGATGCAGTATCTGGCCGAGATGAAGCTCGTTCATCGGGACTTGGCAGCCAGAAACATCCTG
GTAGCTGAGGGGCGGAAGATGAAGATTTCGGATTTCGGCTTGTCCCGAGATGTTTATGAAGAGGATTCGT
ACGTGAAGAGGAGCCAGGGTCGGATTCCAGTTAAATGGATGGCAATTGAATCCCTTTTTGATCATATCTA
CACCACGCAAAGTGATGTATGGTCTTTTGGTGTCCTGCTGTGGGAGATCGTGACCCTAGGGGGAAACCCC
TATCCTGGGATTCCTCCTGAGCGGCTCTTCAACCTTCTGAAGACCGGCCACCGGATGGAGAGGCCAGACA
ACTGCAGCGAGGAGATGTACTGCCTGATGCTGCAATGCTGGAAGCAGGAGCCGGACAAAAGGCCGGTGTT
TGCGGACATCAGCAAAGACCTGGAGAAGATGATGGTTAAGAGGAGAGACTACTTGGACCTTGCGGCGTCC
ACTCCATCTGACTCCCTGATTTATGACGACGGCCTCTCAGAGGAGGAGACACCGCTGGTGGACTGTAATA
ATGCCCCCCTCCCTCGAGCCCTCCCTTCCACATGGATTGAAAACAAACTCTATGGTAGAATTTCCCATGC
ATTTACTAGATTCTAGAACCCAGCTTTCTTGTACAAAGTGGTTGATATCCAGCACAGTGGCGGCCGCTCG
AGTCTAGAGGGCCCGCGGTTCGAAGGTAAGCCTATCCCTAACCCTCTCCTCGGTCTCGATTCTACGCGTA
CCGGTTAGTAATGAGATCCCTCCCCCCCCCCTAACGTTACTGGCCGAAGCCGCTTGGAATAAGGCCGGTG
TGCGTTTGTCTATATGTTATTTTCCACCATATTGCCGTCTTTTGGCAATGTGAGGGCCCGGAAACCTGGC
CCTGTCTTCTTGACGAGCATTCCTAGGGGTCTTTCCCCTCTCGCCAAAGGAATGCAAGGTCTGTTGAATG
TCGTGAAGGAAGCAGTTCCTCTGGAAGCTTCTTGAAGACAAACAACGTCTGTAGCGACCCTTTGCAGGCA
GCGGAACCCCCCACCTGGCGACAGGTGCCTCTGCGGCCAAAAGCCACGTGTATAAGATACACCTGCAAAG
GCGGCACAACCCCAGTGCCACGTTGTGAGTTGGATAGTTGTGGAAAGAGTCAAATGGCTCTCCTCAAGCG
TATTCAACAAGGGGCTGAAGGATGCCCAGAAGGTACCCCATTGTATGGGATCTGATCTGGGGCCTCGGTG
CACATGCTTTACATGTGTTTAGTCGAGGTTAAAAAAACGTCTAGGCCCCCCGAACCACGGGGACGTGGTT
TTCCTTTGAAAAACACGATGATAATATGGCCACACATATGGTGAGCAAGGGCGAGGAGCTGTTCACCGGG
GTGGTGCCCATCCTGGTCGAGCTGGACGGCGACGTAAACGGCCACAAGTTCAGCGTGTCCGGCGAGGGCG
AGGGCGATGCCACCTACGGCAAGCTGACCCTGAAGTTCATCTGCACCACCGGCAAGCTGCCCGTGCCCTG
GCCCACCCTCGTGACCACCCTGACCTACGGCGTGCAGTGCTTCAGCCGCTACCCCGACCACATGAAGCAG
CACGACTTCTTCAAGTCCGCCATGCCCGAAGGCTACGTCCAGGAGCGCACCATCTTCTTCAAGGACGACG
GCAACTACAAGACCCGCGCCGAGGTGAAGTTCGAGGGCGACACCCTGGTGAACCGCATCGAGCTGAAGGG
CATCGACTTCAAGGAGGACGGCAACATCCTGGGGCACAAGCTGGAGTACAACTACAACAGCCACAACGTC
TATATCATGGCCGACAAGCAGAAGAACGGCATCAAGGTGAACTTCAAGATCCGCCACAACATCGAGGACG
GCAGCGTGCAGCTCGCCGACCACTACCAGCAGAACACCCCCATCGGCGACGGCCCCGTGCTGCTGCCCGA
CAACCACTACCTGAGCACCCAGTCCGCCCTGAGCAAAGACCCCAACGAGAAGCGCGATCACATGGTCCTG
CTGGAGTTCGTGACCGCCGCCGGGATCACTCTCGGCATGGACGAGCTGTACAAGTAAATCGATAGATCCT
AATCAACCTCTGGATTACAAAATTTGTGAAAGATTGACTGGTATTCTTAACTATGTTGCTCCTTTTACGC
TATGTGGATACGCTGCTTTAATGCCTTTGTATCATGCTATTGCTTCCCGTATGGCTTTCATTTTCTCCTC
CTTGTATAAATCCTGGTTGCTGTCTCTTTATGAGGAGTTGTGGCCCGTTGTCAGGCAACGTGGCGTGGTG
TGCACTGTGTTTGCTGACGCAACCCCCACTGGTTGGGGCATTGCCACCACCTGTCAGCTCCTTTCCGGGA
CTTTCGCTTTCCCCCTCCCTATTGCCACGGCGGAACTCATCGCCGCCTGCCTTGCCCGCTGCTGGACAGG
GGCTCGGCTGTTGGGCACTGACAATTCCGTGGTGTTGTCGGGGAAATCATCGTCCTTTCCTTGGCTGCTC
GCCTGTGTTGCCACCTGGATTCTGCGCGGGACGTCCTTCTGCTACGTCCCTTCGGCCCTCAATCCAGCGG
ACCTTCCTTCCCGCGGCCTGCTGCCGGCTCTGCGGCCTCTTCCGCGTCTTCGCCTTCGCCCTCAGACGAG
TCGGATCTCCCTTTGGGCCGCCTCCCCGCCTGAGATCCTTTAAGACCAATGACTTACAAGGCAGCTGTAG
ATCTTAGCCACTTTTTAAAAGAAAAGGGGGGACTGGAAGGGCTAATTCACTCCCAACGAAGACAAGATCT
GCTTTTTGCTTGTACTGGGTCTCTCTGGTTAGACCAGATCTGAGCCTGGGAGCTCTCTGGCTAACTAGGG
AACCCACTGCTTAAGCCTCAATAAAGCTTGCCTTGAGTGCTTCAAGTAGTGTGTGCCCGTCTGTTGTGTG
ACTCTGGTAACTAGAGATCCCTCAGACCCTTTTAGTCAGTGTGGAAAATCTCTAGCAGTAGTAGTTCATG
TCATCTTATTATTCAGTATTTATAACTTGCAAAGAAATGAATATCAGAGAGTGAGAGGCCCGGGTTAATT
AAGGAAAGGGCTAGATCATTCTTGAAGACGAAAGGGCCTCGTGATACGCCTATTTTTATAGGTTAATGTC
ATGATAATAATGGTTTCTTAGACGTCAGGTGGCACTTTTCGGGGAAATGTGCGCGGAACCCCTATTTGTT
TATTTTTCTAAATACATTCAAATATGTATCCGCTCATGAGACAATAACCCTGATAAATGCTTCAATAATA
TTGAAAAAGGAAGAGTATGAGTATTCAACATTTCCGTGTCGCCCTTATTCCCTTTTTTGCGGCATTTTGC
CTTCCTGTTTTTGCTCACCCAGAAACGCTGGTGAAAGTAAAAGATGCTGAAGATCAGTTGGGTGCACGAG
TGGGTTACATCGAACTGGATCTCAACAGCGGTAAGATCCTTGAGAGTTTTCGCCCCGAAGAACGTTTTCC
AATGATGAGCACTTTTAAAGTTCTGCTATGTGGCGCGGTATTATCCCGTGTTGACGCCGGGCAAGAGCAA
CTCGGTCGCCGCATACACTATTCTCAGAATGACTTGGTTGAGTACTCACCAGTCACAGAAAAGCATCTTA
CGGATGGCATGACAGTAAGAGAATTATGCAGTGCTGCCATAACCATGAGTGATAACACTGCGGCCAACTT
ACTTCTGACAACGATCGGAGGACCGAAGGAGCTAACCGCTTTTTTGCACAACATGGGGGATCATGTAACT
CGCCTTGATCGTTGGGAACCGGAGCTGAATGAAGCCATACCAAACGACGAGCGTGACACCACGATGCCTG
TAGCAATGGCAACAACGTTGCGCAAACTATTAACTGGCGAACTACTTACTCTAGCTTCCCGGCAACAATT
AATAGACTGGATGGAGGCGGATAAAGTTGCAGGACCACTTCTGCGCTCGGCCCTTCCGGCTGGCTGGTTT
ATTGCTGATAAATCTGGAGCCGGTGAGCGTGGGTCTCGCGGTATCATTGCAGCACTGGGGCCAGATGGTA
AGCCCTCCCGTATCGTAGTTATCTACACGACGGGGAGTCAGGCAACTATGGATGAACGAAATAGACAGAT
CGCTGAGATAGGTGCCTCACTGATTAAGCATTGGTAACTGTCAGACCAAGTTTACTCATATATACTTTAG
ATTGATTTAAAACTTCATTTTTAATTTAAAAGGATCTAGGTGAAGATCCTTTTTGATAATCTCATGACCA
AAATCCCTTAACGTGAGTTTTCGTTCCACTGAGCGTCAGACCCCGTAGAAAAGATCAAAGGATCTTCTTG
AGATCCTTTTTTTCTGCGCGTAATCTGCTGCTTGCAAACAAAAAAACCACCGCTACCAGCGGTGGTTTGT
TTGCCGGATCAAGAGCTACCAACTCTTTTTCCGAAGGTAACTGGCTTCAGCAGAGCGCAGATACCAAATA
CTGTTCTTCTAGTGTAGCCGTAGTTAGGCCACCACTTCAAGAACTCTGTAGCACCGCCTACATACCTCGC
TCTGCTAATCCTGTTACCAGTGGCTGCTGCCAGTGGCGATAAGTCGTGTCTTACCGGGTTGGACTCAAGA
CGATAGTTACCGGATAAGGCGCAGCGGTCGGGCTGAACGGGGGGTTCGTGCACACAGCCCAGCTTGGAGC
GAACGACCTACACCGAACTGAGATACCTACAGCGTGAGCTATGAGAAAGCGCCACGCTTCCCGAAGGGAG
AAAGGCGGACAGGTATCCGGTAAGCGGCAGGGTCGGAACAGGAGAGCGCACGAGGGAGCTTCCAGGGGGA
AACGCCTGGTATCTTTATAGTCCTGTCGGGTTTCGCCACCTCTGACTTGAGCGTCGATTTTTGTGATGCT
CGTCAGGGGGGCGGAGCCTATGGAAAAACGCCAGCAACGCGGCCTTTTTACGGTTCCTGGCCTTTTGCTG
GCCTTTTGCTCACATGTTCTTTCCTGCGTTATCCCCTGATTCTGTGGATAACCGTATTACCGCCTTTGAG
TGAGCTGATACCGCTCGCCGCAGCCGAACGACCGAGCGCAGCGAGTCAGTGAGCGAGGAAGCGGAAGAGC
GCCCAATACGCAAACCGCCTCTCCCCGCGCGTTGGCCGATTCATTAATGCAGCAAGCTCATGGCTGACTA
ATTTTTTTTATTTATGCAGAGGCCGAGGCCGCCTCGGCCTCTGAGCTATTCCAGAAGTAGTGAGGAGGCT
TTTTTGGAGGCCTAGGCTTTTGCAAAAAGCTCCCCGTGGCACGACAGGTTTCCCGACTGGAAAGCGGGCA
GTGAGCGCAACGCAATTAATGTGAGTTAGCTCACTCATTAGGCACCCCAGGCTTTACACTTTATGCTTCC
GGCTCGTATGTTGTGTGGAATTGTGAGCGGATAACAATTTCACACAGGAAACAGCTATGACATGATTACG
AATTTCACAAATAAAGCATTTTTTTCACTGCATTCTAGTTGTGGTTTGTCCAAACTCATCAATGTATCTT
ATCATGTCTGGATCAACTGGATAACTCAAGCTAACCAAAATCATCCCAAACTTCCCACCCCATACCCTAT
TACCACTGCCAATTACCTGTGGTTTCATTTACTCTAAACCTGTGATTCCTCTGAATTATTTTCATTTTAA
AGAAATTGTATTTGTTAAATATGTACTACAAACTTAGTAGT
Features (pLannotate 1.2.2; 27 found; start..end, strand, type, name):
    377..634     +  LTR            5' LTR (truncated): truncated 5' long terminal repeat (LTR) from HIV-1
    681..806     +  misc_feature   HIV-1 Ψ: packaging signal of human immunodeficiency virus type 1
    790..1128    +  CDS            HIV-1 gag (fragment): gag protein from human immunodeficiency virus 1; gag
   1303..1536    +  misc_feature   RRE: The Rev response element (RRE) of HIV-1 allows for Rev-dependent mRNA export from the nucleus to the cytoplasm.
   1913..2013    +  CDS            Rev (fragment): human immunodeficiency virus 1 (HIV-1) Rev protein; rev; enhances nuclear export of unspliced and incompletely spliced viral mRNAs
   2058..2175    +  misc_feature   cPPT/CTS: central polypurine tract and central termination sequence of HIV-1
   2223..3401    +  promoter       EF-1α promoter: strong constitutive promoter for human elongation factor EF-1α
   3422..3442    +  protein_bind   attB1: mutant version of attB; core recombination site for the Gateway® BP reaction BP Clonase™
   3448..6636    +  CDS            RET: RET_HUMAN - Also known as CDHF12, CDHR16, PTC, RET51. Experimental evidence at protein level: Swiss-Prot protein existence level 1. Receptor tyrosine-protein kinase involved in numerous cellular mechanisms including cell proliferation, neuronal navigation, cell migration, and cell differentiation upon binding with glial cell derived neurotrophic factor family ligands. Phosphorylates PTK2/FAK1. Regulates both cell death/survival balance and positional information. Required for the molecular mechanisms orchestration during intestine organogenesis; involved in the development of enteric nervous s
   6668..6692    -  protein_bind   attB2: mutant version of attB; recombination site for the Gateway® BP reaction BP Clonase™
   6745..6786    +  CDS            V5 tag: epitope tag from simian virus 5
   6912..7374    +  misc_feature   IRES: internal ribosome entry site (IRES) of the encephalomyocarditis virus (EMCV)
   7388..8107    +  CDS            EGFP: the original enhanced GFP (Yang et al., 1996) mammalian codon-optimized
   8121..8709    +  misc_feature   WPRE: woodchuck hepatitis virus posttranscriptional regulatory element
   8717..8782    +  CDS            nef (fragment): NEF_HV1Z2 - Experimental evidence at protein level: Swiss-Prot protein existence level 1. Extracellular Nef protein targets CD4(+) T-lymphocytes for apoptosis by interacting with CXCR4 surface receptors. From Human immunodeficiency virus type 1 group M subtype D (isolate Z2/CDC-Z34) (HIV-1).
   8784..9017    +  LTR            3' LTR (ΔU3): self-inactivating 3' long terminal repeat (LTR) from HIV-1
   9222..9326    +  promoter       AmpR promoter: bla
   9327..10187   +  CDS            AmpR: β-lactamase; bla; confers resistance to ampicillin, carbenicillin, and related antibiotics
  10358..10946   +  rep_origin     ori: high-copy-number ColE1/pMB1/pBR322/pUC origin of replication
  11129..11183   +  CDS            lacI (fragment): lac repressor; lacI; The lac repressor binds to the lac operator to inhibit transcription in E. coli. This inhibition can be relieved by adding lactose or isopropyl-β-D-thiogalactopyranoside (IPTG).
  11189..11282   +  rep_origin     SV40 ori (fragment): SV40 origin of replication
  11307..11344   +  CDS            lacI (fragment): lac repressor; lacI; The lac repressor binds to the lac operator to inhibit transcription in E. coli. This inhibition can be relieved by adding lactose or isopropyl-β-D-thiogalactopyranoside (IPTG).
  11357..11378   +  protein_bind   CAP binding site: CAP binding activates transcription in the presence of cAMP. E. coli catabolite activator protein
  11393..11423   +  promoter       lac promoter: promoter for the E. coli lac operon
  11427..11449   +  protein_bind   lac operator (fragment): The lac repressor binds to the lac operator to inhibit transcription in E. coli. This inhibition can be relieved by adding lactose or isopropyl-β-D-thiogalactopyranoside (IPTG). lac repressor encoded by lacI
  11481..11564   +  polyA_signal   SV40 poly(A) signal (fragment): SV40 polyadenylation signal
  11731..329     +  CDS            nef (fragment) (across the origin): NEF_HV1BR - Experimental evidence at protein level: Swiss-Prot protein existence level 1. Extracellular Nef protein targets CD4(+) T-lymphocytes for apoptosis by interacting with CXCR4 surface receptors (PubMed:14990729). From Human immunodeficiency virus type 1 group M subtype B (isolate BRU/LAI) (HIV-1).
