[The description below was written by a language model from this plasmid's Addgene catalogue record and pLannotate feature annotations shown in this document.]
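Description:
pHAGE-RET-G533D is an HIV-1-derived lentiviral expression plasmid of about 11.7 kb, built on the pHAGE backbone and carrying the human RET receptor tyrosine kinase with a G533D substitution. It is maintained in E. coli through a high-copy ColE1/pUC-type origin and an ampicillin resistance (β-lactamase) cassette. The recorded Stbl3 host is a strain commonly chosen to limit recombination between the LTR repeats. The viral portion contains a truncated 5' LTR, the Ψ packaging signal with an adjoining gag fragment, the Rev response element for Rev-dependent nuclear export of the genomic RNA, the cPPT/CTS element, and a ΔU3 self-inactivating 3' LTR. Short nef, rev, lacI, SV40 and lac promoter/operator fragments annotated elsewhere appear to be backbone remnants rather than functional parts.

Between the LTRs, the constitutive human EF-1α promoter drives the RET open reading frame. This ORF is flanked by attB1 and attB2 sites, consistent with the recorded Gateway cloning. A V5 epitope tag lies just downstream of attB2, but the record does not state whether the ORF lacks a stop codon and reads through into the tag. An EMCV IRES followed by EGFP allows the same transcript to report transduced cells by fluorescence, and a WPRE upstream of the 3' LTR enhances transcript expression. No mammalian drug-selection marker is annotated. The stated purpose is lentiviral expression of RET G533D, and the associated publication title indicates it belongs to a collection made for systematic functional annotation of somatic cancer mutations.
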