Addgene plasmid #116667: pHAGE-RET-G533D
Purpose: Lentiviral expression of RET G533D
Depositing lab: Gordon Mills & Kenneth Scott. Depositing organization: Baylor College of Medicine. Publication: Systematic Functional Annotation of Somatic Mutations in Cancer. Ng PK, Li J, Jeong KJ, Shao S, Chen H, Tsang YH, Sengupta S, Wang Z, Bhavana VH, Tran R, Soewito S, Minussi DC, Moreno D, Kong K, Dogruluk T, Lu H, Gao J, Tokheim C, Zhou DC, Johnson AM, Zeng J, Ip CKM, Ju Z, Wester M, Yu S, Li Y, Vellano CP, Schultz N, Karchin R, Ding L, Lu Y, Cheung LWT, Chen K, Shaw KR, Meric-Bernstam F, Scott KL, Yi S, Sahni N, Liang H, Mills GB. Cancer Cell. 2018 Mar 12;33(3):450-462.e10. doi: 10.1016/j.ccell.2018.01.021. PubMed 29533785.
Backbone
  Vector backbone: pHAGE
  Vector type: Lentiviral
Growth in bacteria
  Bacterial resistance: Ampicillin, 100 μg/mL
  Growth temperature: 37°C
  Growth strain: Stbl3
  Copy number: High Copy
Gene/Insert
  Gene/Insert name: RET
  Species: H. sapiens (human)
  Mutation: G533D
  Entrez Gene: RET (a.k.a. CDHF12, CDHR16, HSCR1, MEN2A, MEN2B, MTC1, PTC, RET-ELE1)
  Cloning method: Gateway Cloning
Terms and licenses: Academic/Nonprofit Terms; Industry Terms: Not Available to Industry
How to cite: pHAGE-RET-G533D was a gift from Gordon Mills & Kenneth Scott (Addgene plasmid # 116667 ; http://n2t.net/addgene:116667 ; RRID:Addgene_116667)
