>Addgene plasmid #116667 | pHAGE-RET-G533D | depositor partial sequence | sequence record 219542 | insert
ATGGCGAAGGCGACGTCCGGTGCCGCGGGGCTGCGTCTGCTGTTGCTGCTGCTGCTGCCGCTGCTAGGCA
AAGTGGCATTGGGCCTCTACTTCTCGAGGGATGCTTACTGGGAGAAGCTGTATGTGGACCAGGCGGCCGG
CACGCCCTTGCTGTACGTCCATGCCCTGCGGGACGCCCCTGAGGAGGTGCCCAGCTTCCGCCTGGGCCAG
CATCTCTACGGCACGTACCGCACACGGCTGCATGAGAACAACTGGATCTGCATCCAGGAGGACACCGGCC
TCCTCTACCTTAACCGGAGCCTGGACCATAGCTCCTGGGAGAAGCTCAGTGTCCGCAACCGCGGCTTTCC
CCTGCTCACCGTCTACCTCAAGGTCTTCCTGTCACCCACATCCCTTCGTGAGGGCGAGTGCCAGTGGCCA
GGCTGTGCCCGCGTATACTTCTCCTTCTTCAACACCTCCTTTCCAGCCTGCAGCTCCCTCAAGCCCCGGG
AGCTCTGCTTCCCAGAGACAAGGCCCTCCTTCCGCATTCGGGAGAACCGACCCCCAGGCACCTTCCACCA
GTTCCGCCTGCTGCCTGTGCAGTTCTTGTGCCCCAACATCAGCGTGGCCTACAGGCTCCTGGAGGGTGAG
GGTCTGCCCTTCCGCTGCGCCCCGGACAGCCTGGAGGTGAGCACGCGCTGGGCCCTGGACCGCGAGCAGC
GGGAGAAGTACGAGCTGGTGGCCGTGTGCACCGTGCACGCCGGCGCGCGCGAGGAGGTGGTGATGGTGCC
CTTCCCGGTGACCGTGTACGACGAGGACGACTCGGCGCCCACCTTCCCCGCGGGCGTCGACACCGCCAGC
GCCGTGGTGGAGTTCAAGCGGAAGGAGGACACCGTGGTGGCCACGCTGCGTGTCTTCGATGCAGACGTGG
TACCTGCATCAGGGGAGCTGGTGAGGCGGTACACAAGCACGCTGCTCCCCGGGGACACCTGGGCCCAGCA
GACCTTCCGGGTGGAACACTGGCCCAACGAGACCTCGGTCCAGGCCAACGGCAGCTTCGTGCGGGCGACC
GTACATGACTATAGGCTGGTTCTCAACCGGAACCTCTCCATCTCGGAGAACCGCACCATGCAGCTGGCGG
TGCTGGTCAATGACTCAGACTTCCAGGGCCCAGGAGCGGGCGTCCTCTTGCTCCACTTCAACGTGTCGGT
GCTGCCGGTCAGCCTGCACCTGCCCAGTACCTACTCCCTCTCCGTGAGCAGGAGGGCTCGCCGATTTGCC
CAGATCGGGAAAGTCTGTGTGGAAAACTGCCAGGCATTCAGTGGCATCAACGTCCAGTACAAGCTGCATT
CCTCTGGTGCCAACTGCAGCACGCTAGGGGTGGTCACCTCAGCCGAGGACACCTCGGGGATCCTGTTTGT
GAATGACACCAAGGCCCTGCGGCGGCCCAAGTGTGCCGAACTTCACTACATGGTGGTGGCCACCGACCAG
CAGACCTCTAGGCAGGCCCAGGCCCAGCTGCTTGTAACAGTGGAGGGGTCATATGTGGCCGAGGAGGCGG
GCTGCCCCCTGTCCTGTGCAGTCAGCAAGAGACGGCTGGAGTGTGAGGAGTGTGGCGACCTGGGCTCCCC
AACAGGCAGGTGTGAGTGGAGGCAAGGAGATGGCAAAGGGATCACCAGGAACTTCTCCACCTGCTCTCCC
AGCACCAAGACCTGCCCCGACGGCCACTGCGATGTTGTGGAGACCCAAGACATCAACATTTGCCCTCAGG
ACTGCCTCCGGGGCAGCATTGTTGGGGGACACGAGCCTGGGGAGCCCCGGGGGATTAAAGCTGGCTATGG
CACCTGCAACTGCTTCCCTGAGGAGGAGAAGTGCTTCTGCGAGCCCGAAGACATCCAGGATCCACTGTGC
GACGAGCTGTGCCGCACGGTGATCGCAGCCGCTGTCCTCTTCTCCTTCATCGTCTCGGTGCTGCTGTCTG
CCTTCTGCATCCACTGCTACCACAAGTTTGCCCACAAGCCACCCATCTCCTCAGCTGAGATGACCTTCCG
GAGGCCCGCCCAGGCCTTCCCGGTCAGCTACTCCTCTTCCAGTGCCCGCCGGCCCTCGCTGGACTCCATG
GAGAACCAGGTCTCCGTGGATGCCTTCAAGATCCTGGAGGATCCAAAGTGGGAATTCCCTCGGAAGAACT
TGGTTCTTGGAAAAACTCTAGGAGAAGGCGAATTTGGAAAAGTGGTCAAGGCAACGGCCTTCCATCTGAA
AGGCAGAGCAGGGTACACCACGGTGGCCGTGAAGATGCTGAAAGAGAACGCCTCCCCGAGTGAGCTTCGA
GACCTGCTGTCAGAGTTCAACGTCCTGAAGCAGGTCAACCACCCACATGTCATCAAATTGTATGGGGCCT
GCAGCCAGGATGGCCCGCTCCTCCTCATCGTGGAGTACGCCAAATACGGCTCCCTGCGGGGCTTCCTCCG
CGAGAGCCGCAAAGTGGGGCCTGGCTACCTGGGCAGTGGAGGCAGCCGCAACTCCAGCTCCCTGGACCAC
CCGGATGAGCGGGCCCTCACCATGGGCGACCTCATCTCATTTGCCTGGCAGATCTCACAGGGGATGCAGT
ATCTGGCCGAGATGAAGCTCGTTCATCGGGACTTGGCAGCCAGAAACATCCTGGTAGCTGAGGGGCGGAA
GATGAAGATTTCGGATTTCGGCTTGTCCCGAGATGTTTATGAAGAGGATTCGTACGTGAAGAGGAGCCAG
GGTCGGATTCCAGTTAAATGGATGGCAATTGAATCCCTTTTTGATCATATCTACACCACGCAAAGTGATG
TATGGTCTTTTGGTGTCCTGCTGTGGGAGATCGTGACCCTAGGGGGAAACCCCTATCCTGGGATTCCTCC
TGAGCGGCTCTTCAACCTTCTGAAGACCGGCCACCGGATGGAGAGGCCAGACAACTGCAGCGAGGAGATG
TACTGCCTGATGCTGCAATGCTGGAAGCAGGAGCCGGACAAAAGGCCGGTGTTTGCGGACATCAGCAAAG
ACCTGGAGAAGATGATGGTTAAGAGGAGAGACTACTTGGACCTTGCGGCGTCCACTCCATCTGACTCCCT
GATTTATGACGACGGCCTCTCAGAGGAGGAGACACCGCTGGTGGACTGTAATAATGCCCCCCTCCCTCGA
GCCCTCCCTTCCACATGGATTGAAAACAAACTCTATGGTAGAATTTCCCATGCATTTACTAGATTCTAG
